>Addgene plasmid #134691 | pGEX-4T Doc2beta C2AB(125) H158C | addgene full sequence | sequence record 317153 | Addgene NGS Result
TTGACAATTAATCATCGGCTCGTATAATGTGTGGAATTGTGAGCGGATAACAATTTCACACAGGAAACAG
TATTCATGTCCCCTATACTAGGTTATTGGAAAATTAAGGGCCTTGTGCAACCCACTCGACTTCTTTTGGA
ATATCTTGAAGAAAAATATGAAGAGCATTTGTATGAGCGCGATGAAGGTGATAAATGGCGAAACAAAAAG
TTTGAATTGGGTTTGGAGTTTCCCAATCTTCCTTATTATATTGATGGTGATGTTAAATTAACACAGTCTA
TGGCCATCATACGTTATATAGCTGACAAGCACAACATGTTGGGTGGTTGTCCAAAAGAGCGTGCAGAGAT
TTCAATGCTTGAAGGAGCGGTTTTGGATATTAGATACGGTGTTTCGAGAATTGCATATAGTAAAGACTTT
GAAACTCTCAAAGTTGATTTTCTTAGCAAGCTACCTGAAATGCTGAAAATGTTCGAAGATCGTTTATGTC
ATAAAACATATTTAAATGGTGATCATGTAACCCATCCTGACTTCATGTTGTATGACGCTCTTGATGTTGT
TTTATACATGGACCCAATGTGCCTGGATGCGTTCCCAAAATTAGTTTGTTTTAAAAAACGTATTGAAGCT
ATCCCACAAATTGATAAGTACTTGAAATCCAGCAAGTATATAGCATGGCCTTTGCAGGGCTGGCAAGCCA
CGTTTGGTGGTGGCGACCATCCTCCAAAATCGGATCTGGTTCCGCGTGGATCCGGATCTGGATCAGCCCT
GGGTACACTGGACTTCAGTCTGCTCTATGACCAGGAGAACAACGCACTGCACGCGACCATCAGCAAAGCC
AAGGGCCTGAAGCCGATGGATTGCAATGGACTGGCTGATCCCTACGTCAAACTACACTTGCTGCCTGGAG
CCAGCAAGGCAAATAAGCTCAGAACAAAAACCCTACGGAACACTCTGAACCCCTCCTGGAACGAGACCCT
CACCTATTACGGGATCACGGATGAGGACATGATCCGAAAGACCCTGAGGATCTCCGTGGCGGACGAGGAC
AAATTCCGCCACAACGAGTTCATCGGAGAGACTCGAGTGCCCCTGAAGAAGCTGAAACCCAACCACACCA
AGACATTCAGCATCGCGCTGGAGAAGCAGCTGCCGGTGGACAAGGCAGAGGACAAGTCCCTGGAGGAGCG
TGGCCGCATCCTCATCTCTCTCAAGTACAGCTCACAGAAGCAGGGCCTGCTGGTGGGCATCGTTCGCGCG
GCACACCTGGCGGCCATGGATGCTAACGGCTACTCAGACCCCTACGTGAAAACATATCTGAAACCAGATG
TAGACAAGAAATCCAAGCATAAGACCGCAGTCAAGAAGAAAACACTAAACCCTGAATTCAATGAGGAGTT
CGCGTACGAGATCAAGCATGGAGACCTAGCCAAAAAGACCCTGGAGGTCACTGTCTGGGACTATGATATT
GGAAAATCCAATGATTTCATCGGTGGGGTGGTTCTGGGCATCAATGCCAAGGGTGAGCGCCTGAAGCACT
GGTTTGACGCGCTGAAGAACAAGGACAAGAGGATTGAGCGTTGGCACACGCTCACCAATGAGATCCCAGG
GGCTGTACTCAGCGACTGAGCGGCCGCATCGTGACTGACTGACGATCTGCCTCGCGCGTTTCGGTGATGA
CGGTGAAAACCTCTGACACATGCAGCTCCCGGAGACGGTCACAGCTTGTCTGTAAGCGGATGCCGGGAGC
AGACAAGCCCGTCAGGGCGCGTCAGCGGGTGTTGGCGGGTGTCGGGGCGCAGCCATGACCCAGTCACGTA
GCGATAGCGGAGTGTATAATTCTTGAAGACGAAAGGGCCTCGTGATACGCCTATTTTTATAGGTTAATGT
CATGATAATAATGGTTTCTTAGACGTCAGGTGGCACTTTTCGGGGAAATGTGCGCGGAACCCCTATTTGT
TTATTTTTCTAAATACATTCAAATATGTATCCGCTCATGAGACAATAACCCTGATAAATGCTTCAATAAT
ATTGAAAAAGGAAGAGTATGAGTATTCAACATTTCCGTGTCGCCCTTATTCCCTTTTTTGCGGCATTTTG
CCTTCCTGTTTTTGCTCACCCAGAAACGCTGGTGAAAGTAAAAGATGCTGAAGATCAGTTGGGTGCACGA
GTGGGTTACATCGAACTGGATCTCAACAGCGGTAAGATCCTTGAGAGTTTTCGCCCCGAAGAACGTTTTC
CAATGATGAGCACTTTTAAAGTTCTGCTATGTGGCGCGGTATTATCCCGTGTTGACGCCGGGCAAGAGCA
ACTCGGTCGCCGCATACACTATTCTCAGAATGACTTGGTTGAGTACTCACCAGTCACAGAAAAGCATCTT
ACGGATGGCATGACAGTAAGAGAATTATGCAGTGCTGCCATAACCATGAGTGATAACACTGCGGCCAACT
TACTTCTGACAACGATCGGAGGACCGAAGGAGCTAACCGCTTTTTTGCACAACATGGGGGATCATGTAAC
TCGCCTTGATCGTTGGGAACCGGAGCTGAATGAAGCCATACCAAACGACGAGCGTGACACCACGATGCCT
GCAGCAATGGCAACAACGTTGCGCAAACTATTAACTGGCGAACTACTTACTCTAGCTTCCCGGCAACAAT
TAATAGACTGGATGGAGGCGGATAAAGTTGCAGGACCACTTCTGCGCTCGGCCCTTCCGGCTGGCTGGTT
TATTGCTGATAAATCTGGAGCCGGTGAGCGTGGGTCTCGCGGTATCATTGCAGCACTGGGGCCAGATGGT
AAGCCCTCCCGTATCGTAGTTATCTACACGACGGGGAGTCAGGCAACTATGGATGAACGAAATAGACAGA
TCGCTGAGATAGGTGCCTCACTGATTAAGCATTGGTAACTGTCAGACCAAGTTTACTCATATATACTTTA
GATTGATTTAAAACTTCATTTTTAATTTAAAAGGATCTAGGTGAAGATCCTTTTTGATAATCTCATGACC
AAAATCCCTTAACGTGAGTTTTCGTTCCACTGAGCGTCAGACCCCGTAGAAAAGATCAAAGGATCTTCTT
GAGATCCTTTTTTTCTGCGCGTAATCTGCTGCTTGCAAACAAAAAAACCACCGCTACCAGCGGTGGTTTG
TTTGCCGGATCAAGAGCTACCAACTCTTTTTCCGAAGGTAACTGGCTTCAGCAGAGCGCAGATACCAAAT
ACTGTCCTTCTAGTGTAGCCGTAGTTAGGCCACCACTTCAAGAACTCTGTAGCACCGCCTACATACCTCG
CTCTGCTAATCCTGTTACCAGTGGCTGCTGCCAGTGGCGATAAGTCGTGTCTTACCGGGTTGGACTCAAG
ACGATAGTTACCGGATAAGGCGCAGCGGTCGGGCTGAACGGGGGGTTCGTGCACACAGCCCAGCTTGGAG
CGAACGACCTACACCGAACTGAGATACCTACAGCGTGAGCTATGAGAAAGCGCCACGCTTCCCGAAGGGA
GAAAGGCGGACAGGTATCCGGTAAGCGGCAGGGTCGGAACAGGAGAGCGCACGAGGGAGCTTCCAGGGGG
AAACGCCTGGTATCTTTATAGTCCTGTCGGGTTTCGCCACCTCTGACTTGAGCGTCGATTTTTGTGATGC
TCGTCAGGGGGGCGGAGCCTATGGAAAAACGCCAGCAACGCGGCCTTTTTACGGTTCCTGGCCTTTTGCT
GGCCTTTTGCTCACATGTTCTTTCCTGCGTTATCCCCTGATTCTGTGGATAACCGTATTACCGCCTTTGA
GTGAGCTGATACCGCTCGCCGCAGCCGAACGACCGAGCGCAGCGAGTCAGTGAGCGAGGAAGCGGAAGAG
CGCCTGATGCGGTATTTTCTCCTTACGCATCTGTGCGGTATTTCACACCGCATAAATTCCGACACCATCG
AATGGCGCAAAACCTTTCGCGGTATGGCATGATAGCGCCCGGAAGAGAGTCAATTCAGGGTGGTGAATGT
GAAACCAGTAACGTTATACGATGTCGCAGAGTATGCCGGTGTCTCTTATCAGACCGTTTCCCGCGTGGTG
AACCAGGCCAGCCACGTTTCTGCGAAAACGCGGGAAAAAGTGGAAGCGGCGATGGCGGAGCTGAATTACA
TTCCCAACCGCGTGGCACAACAACTGGCGGGCAAACAGTCGTTGCTGATTGGCGTTGCCACCTCCAGTCT
GGCCCTGCACGCGCCGTCGCAAATTGTCGCGGCGATTAAATCTCGCGCCGATCAACTGGGTGCCAGCGTG
GTGGTGTCGATGGTAGAACGAAGCGGCGTCGAAGCCTGTAAAGCGGCGGTGCACAATCTTCTCGCGCAAC
GCGTCAGTGGGCTGATCATTAACTATCCGCTGGATGACCAGGATGCCATTGCTGTGGAAGCTGCCTGCAC
TAATGTTCCGGCGTTATTTCTTGATGTCTCTGACCAGACACCCATCAACAGTATTATTTTCTCCCATGAA
GACGGTACGCGACTGGGCGTGGAGCATCTGGTCGCATTGGGTCACCAGCAAATCGCGCTGTTAGCGGGCC
CATTAAGTTCTGTCTCGGCGCGTCTGCGTCTGGCTGGCTGGCATAAATATCTCACTCGCAATCAAATTCA
GCCGATAGCGGAACGGGAAGGCGACTGGAGTGCCATGTCCGGTTTTCAACAAACCATGCAAATGCTGAAT
GAGGGCATCGTTCCCACTGCGATGCTGGTTGCCAACGATCAGATGGCGCTGGGCGCAATGCGCGCCATTA
CCGAGTCCGGGCTGCGCGTTGGTGCGGATATCTCGGTAGTGGGATACGACGATACCGAAGACAGCTCATG
TTATATCCCGCCGTTAACCACCATCAAACAGGATTTTCGCCTGCTGGGGCAAACCAGCGTGGACCGCTTG
CTGCAACTCTCTCAGGGCCAGGCGGTGAAGGGCAATCAGCTGTTGCCCGTCTCACTGGTGAAAAGAAAAA
CCACCCTGGCGCCCAATACGCAAACCGCCTCTCCCCGCGCGTTGGCCGATTCATTAATGCAGCTGGCACG
ACAGGTTTCCCGACTGGAAAGCGGGCAGTGAGCGCAACGCAATTAATGTAAGTTAGCTCACTCATTAGGC
ACCCCAGGCTTTACACTTTATGCTTCCGGCTCGTATGTTGTGTGGAATTGTGAGCGGATAACAATTTCAC
ACAGGAAACAGCTATGACCATGATTACGGATTCACTGGCCGTCGTTTTACAACGTCGTGACTGGGAAAAC
CCTGGCGTTACCCAACTTAATCGCCTTGCAGCACATCCCCCTTTCGCCAGCTGGCGTAATAGCGAAGAGG
CCCGCACCGATCGCCCTTCCCAACAGTTGCGCAGCCTGAATGGCGAATGGCGCTTTGCCTGGTTTCCGGC
ACCAGAAGCGGTGCCGGAAAGCTGGCTGGAGTGCGATCTTCCTGAGGCCGATACTGTCGTCGTCCCCTCA
AACTGGCAGATGCACGGTTACGATGCGCCCATCTACACCAACGTGACCTATCCCATTACGGTCAATCCGC
CGTTTGTTCCCACGGAGAATCCGACGGGTTGTTACTCGCTCACATTTAATGTTGATGAAAGCTGGCTACA
GGAAGGCCAGACGCGAATTATTTTTGATGGCGTTGGAATTAGCTTATCGACTGCACGGTGCACCAATGCT
TCTGGCGTCAGGCAGCCATCGGAAGCTGTGGTATGGCTGTGCAGGTCGTAAATCACTGCATAATTCGTGT
CGCTCAAGGCGCACTCCCGTTCTGGATAATGTTTTTTGCGCCGACATCATAACGGTTCTGGCAAATATTC
TGAAATGAGCTG
Features (pLannotate 1.2.2; 17 found; start..end, strand, type, name):
      1..29      +  promoter       tac promoter: strong E. coli promoter; hybrid between the trp and lac UV5 promoters
     37..53      +  protein_bind   lac operator: The lac repressor binds to the lac operator to inhibit transcription in E. coli. This inhibition can be relieved by adding lactose or isopropyl-β-D-thiogalactopyranoside (IPTG). lac repressor encoded by lacI
     76..729     +  CDS            GST26_SCHJA: Experimental evidence at protein level: Swiss-Prot protein existence level 1. GST isoenzymes appear to play a central role in the parasite detoxification system. Other functions are also suspected including a role in increasing the solubility of haematin in the parasite gut. From Schistosoma japonicum (Blood fluke).
    763..1626    +  CDS            Doc2b (fragment): DOC2B_RAT - Experimental evidence at protein level: Swiss-Prot protein existence level 1. Calcium sensor which positively regulates SNARE-dependent fusion of vesicles with membranes. Binds phospholipids in a calcium- dependent manner and may act at the priming stage of fusion by modifying membrane curvature to stimulate fusion. Involved in calcium- triggered exocytosis in chromaffin cells and calcium-dependent spontaneous release of neurotransmitter in absence of action potentials in neuronal cells. Involved both in glucose-stimulated insulin secretion in pancreatic cells and insulin-dependent
   1657..1696    +  CDS            rop (fragment): Rop protein, which maintains plasmids at low copy number; rop
   1798..1838    +  misc_feature   bom (fragment): basis of mobility region from pBR322
   1943..2047    +  promoter       AmpR promoter: bla
   2048..2908    +  CDS            AmpR: β-lactamase; bla; confers resistance to ampicillin, carbenicillin, and related antibiotics
   3079..3667    +  rep_origin     ori: high-copy-number ColE1/pMB1/pBR322/pUC origin of replication
   3853..3904    -  misc_feature   bom (fragment): basis of mobility region from pBR322
   3911..3988    +  promoter       lacI promoter: lacI
   3989..5071    +  CDS            lacI: lac repressor; lacI; The lac repressor binds to the lac operator to inhibit transcription in E. coli. This inhibition can be relieved by adding lactose or isopropyl-β-D-thiogalactopyranoside (IPTG).
   5084..5105    +  protein_bind   CAP binding site: CAP binding activates transcription in the presence of cAMP. E. coli catabolite activator protein
   5120..5150    +  promoter       lac promoter: promoter for the E. coli lac operon
   5158..5174    +  protein_bind   lac operator: The lac repressor binds to the lac operator to inhibit transcription in E. coli. This inhibition can be relieved by adding lactose or isopropyl-β-D-thiogalactopyranoside (IPTG). lac repressor encoded by lacI
   5194..5367    +  CDS            lacZα: LacZα fragment of β-galactosidase; lacZ fragment
   5631..5747    -  CDS            yciV (fragment): RNAAM_ECOLI - Also known as trpH From Escherichia coli (strain K12).
