[The description below was written by a language model from this plasmid's Addgene catalogue record and pLannotate feature annotations shown in this document.]
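Description:
pGEX-4T Doc2beta C2AB(125) H158C is a bacterial expression plasmid built on the pGEX-4T backbone for producing the cytoplasmic portion of rat Doc2beta (double C2 protein beta, Doc2b) as an N-terminal glutathione S-transferase fusion. The 5.8 kb sequence carries a ColE1/pMB1-type high-copy origin and the β-lactamase gene with its own promoter, so it is maintained in E. coli under ampicillin selection. Expression is driven by the hybrid tac promoter followed by a lac operator, and the plasmid supplies its own lacI repressor gene, keeping transcription repressed until it is induced with IPTG. Other annotated elements (short rop and bom fragments, a lac promoter/lacZα segment and a small yciV fragment) are backbone remnants with no role in the payload.

The open reading frame consists of Schistosoma japonicum GST followed, after a short linker, by a Doc2b fragment of about 860 bp. The construct name indicates that this is the tandem C2A–C2B region, apparently starting near residue 125, although the record does not define this boundary explicitly. The cloning sites are also not recorded. Six cysteines are replaced by alanine (C145A, C217A, C249A, C290A, C338A, C387A) and a cysteine is introduced at position 158 (H158C). This pattern fits a design with one defined cysteine for site-specific thiol-directed labelling, in line with the stated purpose of expression, purification and labelling. GST allows affinity capture on glutathione resin. The associated work concerns membrane penetration by tandem C2 domain proteins, where such labelled proteins serve as position-specific probes.
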