Addgene plasmid #134691: pGEX-4T Doc2beta C2AB(125) H158C
Purpose: Encodes cytoplasmic domain of Doc2beta for bacterial expression, purification, and labeling
Depositing lab: Edwin Chapman. Depositing organization: University of Wisconsin, Madison. Publication: Phosphatidylinositol 4,5-bisphosphate drives Ca(2+)-independent membrane penetration by the tandem C2 domain proteins synaptotagmin-1 and Doc2beta. Bradberry MM, Bao H, Lou X, Chapman ER. J Biol Chem. 2019 Jul 12;294(28):10942-10953. doi: 10.1074/jbc.RA119.007929. Epub 2019 May 30. PubMed 31147445.
Backbone
  Vector backbone: pGEX4T
  Backbone manufacturer: GE Healthcare
  Vector type: Bacterial Expression
Growth in bacteria
  Bacterial resistance: Ampicillin, 100 μg/mL
  Growth temperature: 37°C
  Growth strain: DH5alpha
  Copy number: High Copy
Gene/Insert
  Gene/Insert name: Double C2 protein beta
  Species: R. norvegicus (rat)
  Mutation: H158C, C145A, C217A, C249A, C290A, C338A, C387A
  Entrez Gene: Doc2b
  Tag / fusion protein: GST (N terminal on insert)
  Cloning method: Restriction Enzyme; 5′ cloning site Unknown (unknown if destroyed); 3′ cloning site Unknown (unknown if destroyed)
Terms and licenses: Academic/Nonprofit Terms; Industry Terms: Not Available to Industry
How to cite: pGEX-4T Doc2beta C2AB(125) H158C was a gift from Edwin Chapman (Addgene plasmid # 134691 ; http://n2t.net/addgene:134691 ; RRID:Addgene_134691)
